Addgene plasmid #128223: pFH74
Purpose: classic sgRNA backbone for tRNA-gRNA array, Position 1, combine with OsU3 promoter module (pFH38)
Depositing lab: Vladimir Nekrasov. Depositing organization: Rothamsted Research. Publication: A modular cloning toolkit for genome editing in plants. Hahn F, Korolev A, Sanjurjo Loures L, Nekrasov V. BMC Plant Biol. 2020 Apr 23;20(1):179. doi: 10.1186/s12870-020-02388-2. PubMed 32326901.
Backbone
  Vector backbone: pUC57-Kan-mini
  Backbone manufacturer: GenScript
  Vector type: Plant Expression, CRISPR, Synthetic Biology
Growth in bacteria
  Bacterial resistance: Kanamycin, 50 μg/mL
  Growth temperature: 37°C
  Growth strain: DH5alpha
  Copy number: High Copy
Gene/Insert
  Gene/Insert name: classic sgRNA backbone for tRNA-gRNA array, Position 1, combine with OsU3 promoter module (pFH38)
  Species: Synthetic
Terms and licenses: Academic/Nonprofit Terms; Industry Terms: Not Available to Industry
How to cite: pFH74 was a gift from Vladimir Nekrasov (Addgene plasmid # 128223 ; http://n2t.net/addgene:128223 ; RRID:Addgene_128223)
