[The description below was written by a language model from this plasmid's Addgene catalogue record and pLannotate feature annotations shown in this document.]
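Description:
pFH74 is a small (about 2.5 kb) cloning module from a modular plant genome-editing toolkit, built in the GenScript pUC57-Kan-mini backbone. It is propagated in E. coli from a high-copy ColE1/pUC-type origin and selected with kanamycin through the aph(3')-Ia (KanR) gene. The catalogue lists it as a plant expression, CRISPR and synthetic biology vector, but the plasmid carries no plant promoter, Cas9 gene or plant selection marker. It is a part donor rather than a finished expression construct.

The synthetic insert is described as the "classic" sgRNA backbone for position 1 of a tRNA-gRNA array. The annotation shows a tRNA element, followed by a lacZα cassette (CAP binding site, lac promoter and operator, pUC multiple cloning site and a lacZα fragment), and then a stretch recognised as part of the Streptococcus pyogenes Cas9 guide RNA scaffold. This layout suggests that the lacZα cassette is a replaceable placeholder between the tRNA and the scaffold, which would allow blue/white screening when a guide spacer is inserted. The record does not state the cloning mechanism or the enzymes used. The short lacI, bom and rop fragments are probably remnants of pUC-derived sequence with no functional role.

In tRNA-gRNA arrays, several guides are transcribed as one precursor, and the host's tRNA-processing enzymes cut it to release individual sgRNAs. This allows multiplexed editing from a single promoter. According to the record, pFH74 supplies the first unit of such an array and is meant to be combined with a separate OsU3 promoter module (pFH38), the rice U3 small nuclear RNA Pol III promoter commonly used for guide expression in monocots.
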