Features (pLannotate 1.2.2; 12 found; start..end, strand, type, name):
     82..152     +  ncRNA          tRNA: Accession: RF00005 - tRNA
    162..204     +  CDS            lacI (fragment): lac repressor; lacI; The lac repressor binds to the lac operator to inhibit transcription in E. coli. This inhibition can be relieved by adding lactose or isopropyl-β-D-thiogalactopyranoside (IPTG).
    217..238     +  protein_bind   CAP binding site: CAP binding activates transcription in the presence of cAMP. E. coli catabolite activator protein
    253..283     +  promoter       lac promoter: promoter for the E. coli lac operon
    291..307     +  protein_bind   lac operator: The lac repressor binds to the lac operator to inhibit transcription in E. coli. This inhibition can be relieved by adding lactose or isopropyl-β-D-thiogalactopyranoside (IPTG). lac repressor encoded by lacI
    344..400     -  misc_feature   MCS: pUC18/19 multiple cloning site
    397..554     +  CDS            lacZα (fragment): LacZα fragment of β-galactosidase; lacZ fragment
    560..659     -  misc_feature   bom (fragment): basis of mobility region from pBR322
    748..777     +  misc_RNA       gRNA scaffold (fragment): guide RNA scaffold for the Streptococcus pyogenes CRISPR/Cas9 system
    855..1443    -  rep_origin     ori: high-copy-number ColE1/pMB1/pBR322/pUC origin of replication
   1621..2430    -  CDS            KanR: aminoglycoside phosphotransferase; aph(3')-Ia; confers resistance to kanamycin in bacteria or G418 (Geneticin®) in eukaryotes
   2537..35      +  CDS            rop (fragment) (across the origin): Rop protein, which maintains plasmids at low copy number; rop
>Addgene plasmid #128223 | pFH74 | addgene full sequence | sequence record 252873 | Addgene NGS Result
TCGCGCGTTTCGGTGATGACGGTGAAAACCTCTGACACATGCAGCTCCCGGACGTCATTGTCGATGGTCT
CATGGCAACAAAGCACCAGTGGTCTAGTGGTAGAATAGTACCCTGCCACGGTACAGACCCGGGTTCGATT
CCCGGCTGGTGCATTGTCTTCGCAGCTGGCACGACAGGTTTCCCGACTGGAAAGCGGGCAGTGAGCGCAA
CGCAATTAATGTGAGTTAGCTCACTCATTAGGCACCCCAGGCTTTACACTTTATGCTTCCGGCTCGTATG
TTGTGTGGAATTGTGAGCGGATAACAATTTCACACAGGAAACAGCTATGACCATGATTACGCCAAGCTTG
CATGCCTGCAGGTCGACTCTAGAGGATCCCCGGGTACCGAGCTCGAATTCACTGGCCGTCGTTTTACAAC
GTCGTGACTGGGAAAACCCTGGCGTTACCCAACTTAATCGCCTTGCAGCACATCCCCCTTTCGCCAGCTG
GCGTAATAGCGAAGAGGCCCGCACCGATCGCCCTTCCCAACAGTTGCGCAGCCTGAATGGCGAATGGCGC
CTGATGCGGTATTTTCTCCTTACGCATCTGTGCGGTATTTCACACCGCATATGGTGCACTCTCAGTACAA
TCTGCTCTGATGCCGCATAGTTAAGCCAGCCCCGACACCCGCCAACACCCGCTGACGCGCCCTGACGGGC
TTGTCTGCTCCCGGCATCCGCTTACAGACAAGCTGTGACGAAGACAAGTTTTAGAGCTAGAAATAGCAAG
TTAAAATTGAGACCATCATTGTCACATGTGAGCAAAAGGCCAGCAAAAGGCCAGGAACCGTAAAAAGGCC
GCGTTGCTGGCGTTTTTCCATAGGCTCCGCCCCCCTGACGAGCATCACAAAAATCGACGCTCAAGTCAGA
GGTGGCGAAACCCGACAGGACTATAAAGATACCAGGCGTTTCCCCCTGGAAGCTCCCTCGTGCGCTCTCC
TGTTCCGACCCTGCCGCTTACCGGATACCTGTCCGCCTTTCTCCCTTCGGGAAGCGTGGCGCTTTCTCAT
AGCTCACGCTGTAGGTATCTCAGTTCGGTGTAGGTCGTTCGCTCCAAGCTGGGCTGTGTGCACGAACCCC
CCGTTCAGCCCGACCGCTGCGCCTTATCCGGTAACTATCGTCTTGAGTCCAACCCGGTAAGACACGACTT
ATCGCCACTGGCAGCAGCCACTGGTAACAGGATTAGCAGAGCGAGGTATGTAGGCGGTGCTACAGAGTTC
TTGAAGTGGTGGCCTAACTACGGCTACACTAGAAGAACAGTATTTGGTATCTGCGCTCTGCTGAAGCCAG
TTACCTTCGGAAAAAGAGTTGGTAGCTCTTGATCCGGCAAACAAACCACCGCTGGTAGCGGTGGTTTTTT
TGTTTGCAAGCAGCAGATTACGCGCAGAAAAAAAGGATCTCAAGAAGATCCTTTGATCTTTTCTACGGGG
TCTGACGCTCAGTGGAACGAAAACTCACGTTAAGGGATTTTGGTCATGAGATTATCAAAAAGGATCTTCA
CCTAGATCCTTTTAAATTAAAAATGAAGTTTTAAATCAAGCCCAATCTGAATAATGTTACAACCAATTAA
CCAATTCTGATTAGAAAAACTCATCGAGCATCAAATGAAACTGCAATTTATTCATATCAGGATTATCAAT
ACCATATTTTTGAAAAAGCCGTTTCTGTAATGAAGGAGAAAACTCACCGAGGCAGTTCCATAGGATGGCA
AGATCCTGGTATCGGTCTGCGATTCCGACTCGTCCAACATCAATACAACCTATTAATTTCCCCTCGTCAA
AAATAAGGTTATCAAGTGAGAAATCACCATGAGTGACGACTGAATCCGGTGAGAATGGCAAAAGTTTATG
CATTTCTTTCCAGACTTGTTCAACAGGCCAGCCATTACGCTCGTCATCAAAATCACTCGCATCAACCAAA
CCGTTATTCATTCGTGATTGCGCCTGAGCGAGACGAAATACGCGATCGCTGTTAAAAGGACAATTACAAA
CAGGAATCGAATGCAACCGGCGCAGGAACACTGCCAGCGCATCAACAATATTTTCACCTGAATCAGGATA
TTCTTCTAATACCTGGAATGCTGTTTTTCCGGGGATCGCAGTGGTGAGTAACCATGCATCATCAGGAGTA
CGGATAAAATGCTTGATGGTCGGAAGAGGCATAAATTCCGTCAGCCAGTTTAGTCTGACCATCTCATCTG
TAACATCATTGGCAACGCTACCTTTGCCATGTTTCAGAAACAACTCTGGCGCATCGGGCTTCCCATACAA
GCGATAGATTGTCGCACCTGATTGCCCGACATTATCGCGAGCCCATTTATACCCATATAAATCAGCATCC
ATGTTGGAATTTAATCGCGGCCTCGACGTTTCCCGTTGAATATGGCTCATAACACCCCTTGTATTACTGT
TTATGTAAGCAGACAGTTTTATTGTTCATGATGATATATTTTTATCTTGTGCAATGTAACATCAGAGATT
TTGAGACACGGGCCAGAGCTGCA
